>Addgene plasmid #183327 | CROP_C9_Puro_VEGFA | addgene full sequence | sequence record 362753 | Addgene NGS Result
GTGAGCGGATAACAATTTCACACAGGAAACAGCTATGACCATGATTACGCCAAGCGCGCAATTAACCCTC
ACTAAAGGGAACAAAAGCTGGAGCTGCAAGCTTAATGTAGTCTTATGCAATACTCTTGTAGTCTTGCAAC
ATGGTAACGATGAGTTAGCAACATGCCTTACAAGGAGAGAAAAAGCACCGTGCATGCCGATTGGTGGAAG
TAAGGTGGTACGATCGTGCCTTATTAGGAAGGCAACAGACGGGTCTGACATGGATTGGACGAACCACTGA
ATTGCCGCATTGCAGAGATATTGTATTTAAGTGCCTAGCTCGATACATAAACGGGTCTCTCTGGTTAGAC
CAGATCTGAGCCTGGGAGCTCTCTGGCTAACTAGGGAACCCACTGCTTAAGCCTCAATAAAGCTTGCCTT
GAGTGCTTCAAGTAGTGTGTGCCCGTCTGTTGTGTGACTCTGGTAACTAGAGATCCCTCAGACCCTTTTA
GTCAGTGTGGAAAATCTCTAGCAGTGGCGCCCGAACAGGGACTTGAAAGCGAAAGGGAAACCAGAGGAGC
TCTCTCGACGCAGGACTCGGCTTGCTGAAGCGCGCACGGCAAGAGGCGAGGGGCGGCGACTGGTGAGTAC
GCCAAAAATTTTGACTAGCGGAGGCTAGAAGGAGAGAGATGGGTGCGAGAGCGTCAGTATTAAGCGGGGG
AGAATTAGATCGCGATGGGAAAAAATTCGGTTAAGGCCAGGGGGAAAGAAAAAATATAAATTAAAACATA
TAGTATGGGCAAGCAGGGAGCTAGAACGATTCGCAGTTAATCCTGGCCTGTTAGAAACATCAGAAGGCTG
TAGACAAATACTGGGACAGCTACAACCATCCCTTCAGACAGGATCAGAAGAACTTAGATCATTATATAAT
ACAGTAGCAACCCTCTATTGTGTGCATCAAAGGATAGAGATAAAAGACACCAAGGAAGCTTTAGACAAGA
TAGAGGAAGAGCAAAACAAAAGTAAGACCACCGCACAGCAAGCGGCCGCTGATCTTCAGACCTGGAGGAG
GAGATATGAGGGACAATTGGAGAAGTGAATTATATAAATATAAAGTAGTAAAAATTGAACCATTAGGAGT
AGCACCCACCAAGGCAAAGAGAAGAGTGGTGCAGAGAGAAAAAAGAGCAGTGGGAATAGGAGCTTTGTTC
CTTGGGTTCTTGGGAGCAGCAGGAAGCACTATGGGCGCAGCGTCAATGACGCTGACGGTACAGGCCAGAC
AATTATTGTCTGGTATAGTGCAGCAGCAGAACAATTTGCTGAGGGCTATTGAGGCGCAACAGCATCTGTT
GCAACTCACAGTCTGGGGCATCAAGCAGCTCCAGGCAAGAATCCTGGCTGTGGAAAGATACCTAAAGGAT
CAACAGCTCCTGGGGATTTGGGGTTGCTCTGGAAAACTCATTTGCACCACTGCTGTGCCTTGGAATGCTA
GTTGGAGTAATAAATCTCTGGAACAGATTTGGAATCACACGACCTGGATGGAGTGGGACAGAGAAATTAA
CAATTACACAAGCTTAATACACTCCTTAATTGAAGAATCGCAAAACCAGCAAGAAAAGAATGAACAAGAA
TTATTGGAATTAGATAAATGGGCAAGTTTGTGGAATTGGTTTAACATAACAAATTGGCTGTGGTATATAA
AATTATTCATAATGATAGTAGGAGGCTTGGTAGGTTTAAGAATAGTTTTTGCTGTACTTTCTATAGTGAA
TAGAGTTAGGCAGGGATATTCACCATTATCGTTTCAGAATCTTGAGACAAATGGCAGTATTCATCCACAA
TTTTAAAAGAAAAGGGGGGATTGGGGGGTACAGTGCAGGGGAAAGAATAGTAGACATAATAGCAACAGAC
ATACAAACTAAAGAATTACAAAAACAAATTACAAAAATTCAAAATTTTCGGGTTTATTACAGGGACAGCA
GAGATCCACTTTGGCGCCGGCTCGAGGGGGCCCGGGTGCAAAGATGGATAAAGTTTTAAACAGAGAGGAA
TCTTTGCAGCTAATGGACCTTCTAGGTCTTGAAAGGAGTGGGAATTGGCTCCGTAGGTCTTGAAAGGAGT
GGGAATTGGCTCCGGTGCCCGTCAGTGGGCAGAGCGCACATCGCCCACAGTCCCCGAGAAGTTGGGGGGA
GGGGTCGGCAATTGATCCGGTGCCTAGAGAAGGTGGCGCGGGGTAAACTGGGAAAGTGATGTCGTGTACT
GGCTCCGCCTTTTTCCCGAGGGTGGGGGAGAACCGTATATAAGTGCAGTAGTCGCCGTGAACGTTCTTTT
TCGCAACGGGTTTGCCGCCAGAACACAGGACCGGTTCTAGAGCGCTGCCACCATGGACAAGAAGTACAGC
ATCGGCCTGGACATCGGCACCAACTCTGTGGGCTGGGCCGTGATCACCGACGAGTACAAGGTGCCCAGCA
AGAAATTCAAGGTGCTGGGCAACACCGACCGGCACAGCATCAAGAAGAACCTGATCGGAGCCCTGCTGTT
CGACAGCGGCGAAACAGCCGAGGCCACCCGGCTGAAGAGAACCGCCAGAAGAAGATACACCAGACGGAAG
AACCGGATCTGCTATCTGCAAGAGATCTTCAGCAACGAGATGGCCAAGGTGGACGACAGCTTCTTCCACA
GACTGGAAGAGTCCTTCCTGGTGGAAGAGGATAAGAAGCACGAGCGGCACCCCATCTTCGGCAACATCGT
GGACGAGGTGGCCTACCACGAGAAGTACCCCACCATCTACCACCTGAGAAAGAAACTGGTGGACAGCACC
GACAAGGCCGACCTGCGGCTGATCTATCTGGCCCTGGCCCACATGATCAAGTTCCGGGGCCACTTCCTGA
TCGAGGGCGACCTGAACCCCGACAACAGCGACGTGGACAAGCTGTTCATCCAGCTGGTGCAGACCTACAA
CCAGCTGTTCGAGGAAAACCCCATCAACGCCAGCGGCGTGGACGCCAAGGCCATCCTGTCTGCCAGACTG
AGCAAGAGCAGACGGCTGGAAAATCTGATCGCCCAGCTGCCCGGCGAGAAGAAGAATGGCCTGTTCGGAA
ACCTGATTGCCCTGAGCCTGGGCCTGACCCCCAACTTCAAGAGCAACTTCGACCTGGCCGAGGATGCCAA
ACTGCAGCTGAGCAAGGACACCTACGACGACGACCTGGACAACCTGCTGGCCCAGATCGGCGACCAGTAC
GCCGACCTGTTTCTGGCCGCCAAGAACCTGTCCGACGCCATCCTGCTGAGCGACATCCTGAGAGTGAACA
CCGAGATCACCAAGGCCCCCCTGAGCGCCTCTATGATCAAGAGATACGACGAGCACCACCAGGACCTGAC
CCTGCTGAAAGCTCTCGTGCGGCAGCAGCTGCCTGAGAAGTACAAAGAGATTTTCTTCGACCAGAGCAAG
AACGGCTACGCCGGCTACATTGACGGCGGAGCCAGCCAGGAAGAGTTCTACAAGTTCATCAAGCCCATCC
TGGAAAAGATGGACGGCACCGAGGAACTGCTCGTGAAGCTGAACAGAGAGGACCTGCTGCGGAAGCAGCG
GACCTTCGACAACGGCAGCATCCCCCACCAGATCCACCTGGGAGAGCTGCACGCCATTCTGCGGCGGCAG
GAAGATTTTTACCCATTCCTGAAGGACAACCGGGAAAAGATCGAGAAGATCCTGACCTTCCGCATCCCCT
ACTACGTGGGCCCTCTGGCCAGGGGAAACAGCAGATTCGCCTGGATGACCAGAAAGAGCGAGGAAACCAT
CACCCCCTGGAACTTCGAGGAAGTGGTGGACAAGGGCGCTTCCGCCCAGAGCTTCATCGAGCGGATGACC
AACTTCGATAAGAACCTGCCCAACGAGAAGGTGCTGCCCAAGCACAGCCTGCTGTACGAGTACTTCACCG
TGTATAACGAGCTGACCAAAGTGAAATACGTGACCGAGGGAATGAGAAAGCCCGCCTTCCTGAGCGGCGA
GCAGAAAAAGGCCATCGTGGACCTGCTGTTCAAGACCAACCGGAAAGTGACCGTGAAGCAGCTGAAAGAG
GACTACTTCAAGAAAATCGAGTGCTTCGACTCCGTGGAAATCTCCGGCGTGGAAGATCGGTTCAACGCCT
CCCTGGGCACATACCACGATCTGCTGAAAATTATCAAGGACAAGGACTTCCTGGACAATGAGGAAAACGA
GGACATTCTGGAAGATATCGTGCTGACCCTGACACTGTTTGAGGACAGAGAGATGATCGAGGAACGGCTG
AAAACCTATGCCCACCTGTTCGACGACAAAGTGATGAAGCAGCTGAAGCGGCGGAGATACACCGGCTGGG
GCAGGCTGAGCCGGAAGCTGATCAACGGCATCCGGGACAAGCAGTCCGGCAAGACAATCCTGGATTTCCT
GAAGTCCGACGGCTTCGCCAACAGAAACTTCATGCAGCTGATCCACGACGACAGCCTGACCTTTAAAGAG
GACATCCAGAAAGCCCAGGTGTCCGGCCAGGGCGATAGCCTGCACGAGCACATTGCCAATCTGGCCGGCA
GCCCCGCCATTAAGAAGGGCATCCTGCAGACAGTGAAGGTGGTGGACGAGCTCGTGAAAGTGATGGGCCG
GCACAAGCCCGAGAACATCGTGATCGAAATGGCCAGAGAGAACCAGACCACCCAGAAGGGACAGAAGAAC
AGCCGCGAGAGAATGAAGCGGATCGAAGAGGGCATCAAAGAGCTGGGCAGCCAGATCCTGAAAGAACACC
CCGTGGAAAACACCCAGCTGCAGAACGAGAAGCTGTACCTGTACTACCTGCAGAATGGGCGGGATATGTA
CGTGGACCAGGAACTGGACATCAACCGGCTGTCCGACTACGATGTGGACCATATCGTGCCTCAGAGCTTT
CTGAAGGACGACTCCATCGACAACAAGGTGCTGACCAGAAGCGACAAGAACCGGGGCAAGAGCGACAACG
TGCCCTCCGAAGAGGTCGTGAAGAAGATGAAGAACTACTGGCGGCAGCTGCTGAACGCCAAGCTGATTAC
CCAGAGAAAGTTCGACAATCTGACCAAGGCCGAGAGAGGCGGCCTGAGCGAACTGGATAAGGCCGGCTTC
ATCAAGAGACAGCTGGTGGAAACCCGGCAGATCACAAAGCACGTGGCACAGATCCTGGACTCCCGGATGA
ACACTAAGTACGACGAGAATGACAAGCTGATCCGGGAAGTGAAAGTGATCACCCTGAAGTCCAAGCTGGT
GTCCGATTTCCGGAAGGATTTCCAGTTTTACAAAGTGCGCGAGATCAACAACTACCACCACGCCCACGAC
GCCTACCTGAACGCCGTCGTGGGAACCGCCCTGATCAAAAAGTACCCTAAGCTGGAAAGCGAGTTCGTGT
ACGGCGACTACAAGGTGTACGACGTGCGGAAGATGATCGCCAAGAGCGAGCAGGAAATCGGCAAGGCTAC
CGCCAAGTACTTCTTCTACAGCAACATCATGAACTTTTTCAAGACCGAGATTACCCTGGCCAACGGCGAG
ATCCGGAAGCGGCCTCTGATCGAGACAAACGGCGAAACCGGGGAGATCGTGTGGGATAAGGGCCGGGATT
TTGCCACCGTGCGGAAAGTGCTGAGCATGCCCCAAGTGAATATCGTGAAAAAGACCGAGGTGCAGACAGG
CGGCTTCAGCAAAGAGTCTATCCTGCCCAAGAGGAACAGCGATAAGCTGATCGCCAGAAAGAAGGACTGG
GACCCTAAGAAGTACGGCGGCTTCGACAGCCCCACCGTGGCCTATTCTGTGCTGGTGGTGGCCAAAGTGG
AAAAGGGCAAGTCCAAGAAACTGAAGAGTGTGAAAGAGCTGCTGGGGATCACCATCATGGAAAGAAGCAG
CTTCGAGAAGAATCCCATCGACTTTCTGGAAGCCAAGGGCTACAAAGAAGTGAAAAAGGACCTGATCATC
AAGCTGCCTAAGTACTCCCTGTTCGAGCTGGAAAACGGCCGGAAGAGAATGCTGGCCTCTGCCGGCGAAC
TGCAGAAGGGAAACGAACTGGCCCTGCCCTCCAAATATGTGAACTTCCTGTACCTGGCCAGCCACTATGA
GAAGCTGAAGGGCTCCCCCGAGGATAATGAGCAGAAACAGCTGTTTGTGGAACAGCACAAGCACTACCTG
GACGAGATCATCGAGCAGATCAGCGAGTTCTCCAAGAGAGTGATCCTGGCCGACGCTAATCTGGACAAAG
TGCTGTCCGCCTACAACAAGCACCGGGATAAGCCCATCAGAGAGCAGGCCGAGAATATCATCCACCTGTT
TACCCTGACCAATCTGGGAGCCCCTGCCGCCTTCAAGTACTTTGACACCACCATCGACCGGAAGAGGTAC
ACCAGCACCAAAGAGGTGCTGGACGCCACCCTGATCCACCAGAGCATCACCGGCCTGTACGAGACACGGA
TCGACCTGTCTCAGCTGGGAGGCGACAAGCGACCTGCCGCCACAAAGAAGGCTGGACAGGCTAAGAAGAA
GAAAGATTACAAAGACGATGACGATAAGGGATCCGGCGCAACAAACTTCTCTCTGCTGAAACAAGCCGGA
GATGTCGAAGAGAATCCTGGACCGATGACCGAGTACAAGCCCACGGTGCGCCTCGCCACCCGCGACGACG
TCCCCAGGGCCGTACGCACCCTCGCCGCCGCGTTCGCCGACTACCCCGCCACGCGCCACACCGTCGATCC
GGACCGCCACATCGAGCGGGTCACCGAGCTGCAAGAACTCTTCCTCACGCGCGTCGGGCTCGACATCGGC
AAGGTGTGGGTCGCGGACGACGGCGCCGCCGTGGCGGTCTGGACCACGCCGGAGAGCGTCGAAGCGGGGG
CGGTGTTCGCCGAGATCGGCCCGCGCATGGCCGAGTTGAGCGGTTCCCGGCTGGCCGCGCAGCAACAGAT
GGAAGGCCTCCTGGCGCCGCACCGGCCCAAGGAGCCCGCGTGGTTCCTGGCCACCGTCGGAGTCTCGCCC
GACCACCAGGGCAAGGGTCTGGGCAGCGCCGTCGTGCTCCCCGGAGTGGAGGCGGCCGAGCGCGCCGGGG
TGCCCGCCTTCCTGGAGACCTCCGCGCCCCGCAACCTCCCCTTCTACGAGCGGCTCGGCTTCACCGTCAC
CGCCGACGTCGAGGTGCCCGAAGGACCGCGCACCTGGTGCATGACCCGCAAGCCCGGTGCCTGAACGCGT
TAAGTCGACAATCAACCTCTGGATTACAAAATTTGTGAAAGATTGACTGGTATTCTTAACTATGTTGCTC
CTTTTACGCTATGTGGATACGCTGCTTTAATGCCTTTGTATCATGCTATTGCTTCCCGTATGGCTTTCAT
TTTCTCCTCCTTGTATAAATCCTGGTTGCTGTCTCTTTATGAGGAGTTGTGGCCCGTTGTCAGGCAACGT
GGCGTGGTGTGCACTGTGTTTGCTGACGCAACCCCCACTGGTTGGGGCATTGCCACCACCTGTCAGCTCC
TTTCCGGGACTTTCGCTTTCCCCCTCCCTATTGCCACGGCGGAACTCATCGCCGCCTGCCTTGCCCGCTG
CTGGACAGGGGCTCGGCTGTTGGGCACTGACAATTCCGTGGTGTTGTCGGGGAAATCATCGTCCTTTCCT
TGGCTGCTCGCCTGTGTTGCCACCTGGATTCTGCGCGGGACGTCCTTCTGCTACGTCCCTTCGGCCCTCA
ATCCAGCGGACCTTCCTTCCCGCGGCCTGCTGCCGGCTCTGCGGCCTCTTCCGCGTCTTCGCCTTCGCCC
TCAGACGAGTCGGATCTCCCTTTGGGCCGCCTCCCCGCGTCGACTTTAAGACCAATGACTTACAAGGCAG
CTGTAGATCTTAGCCACTTTTTAAAAGAAAAGGGGGGACTGGAAGGGCTAATTCACTCCCAACGAAGACA
AGATTTCACCATTATCGTTTCAGACCCACCTCCCAACCCCGAGGGGACCCAGAGAGGGCCTATTTCCCAT
GATTCCTTCATATTTGCATATACGATACAAGGCTGTTAGAGAGATAATTAGAATTAATTTGACTGTAAAC
ACAAAGATATTAGTACAAAATACGTGACGTAGAAAGTAATAATTTCTTGGGTAGTTTGCAGTTTTAAAAT
TATGTTTTAAAATGGACTATCATATGCTTACCGTAACTTGAAAGTATTTCGATTTCTTGGCTTTATATAT
CTTGTGGAAAGGATGAAACACCGGCTCTACCTCCACCATGCCAGTTTTAGAGCTAGAAATAGCAAGTTAA
AATAAGGCTAGTCCGTTATCAACTTGAAAAAGTGGCACCGAGTCGGTGCTTTTTTAAGCTTGGCGTAACT
AGATCTTGAGACACTGCTTTTTGCTTGTACTGGGTCTCTCTGGTTAGACCAGATCTGAGCCTGGGAGCTC
TCTGGCTAACTAGGGAACCCACTGCTTAAGCCTCAATAAAGCTTGCCTTGAGTGCTTCAAGTAGTGTGTG
CCCGTCTGTTGTGTGACTCTGGTAACTAGAGATCCCTCAGACCCTTTTAGTCAGTGTGGAAAATCTCTAG
CAGTACGTATAGTAGTTCATGTCATCTTATTATTCAGTATTTATAACTTGCAAAGAAATGAATATCAGAG
AGTGAGAGGAACTTGTTTATTGCAGCTTATAATGGTTACAAATAAAGCAATAGCATCACAAATTTCACAA
ATAAAGCATTTTTTTCACTGCATTCTAGTTGTGGTTTGTCCAAACTCATCAATGTATCTTATCATGTCTG
GCTCTAGCTATCCCGCCCCTAACTCCGCCCATCCCGCCCCTAACTCCGCCCAGTTCCGCCCATTCTCCGC
CCCATGGCTGACTAATTTTTTTTATTTATGCAGAGGCCGAGGCCGCCTCGGCCTCTGAGCTATTCCAGAA
GTAGTGAGGAGGCTTTTTTGGAGGCCTAGGGACGTACCCAATTCGCCCTATAGTGAGTCGTATTACGCGC
GCTCACTGGCCGTCGTTTTACAACGTCGTGACTGGGAAAACCCTGGCGTTACCCAACTTAATCGCCTTGC
AGCACATCCCCCTTTCGCCAGCTGGCGTAATAGCGAAGAGGCCCGCACCGATCGCCCTTCCCAACAGTTG
CGCAGCCTGAATGGCGAATGGG
[124 nt withheld, positions 9123-9246]
C
[91 nt withheld, positions 9248-9338]
A
[49 nt withheld, positions 9340-9388]
CCTTTGACGTTGGAGTCCACGTTCTTT
[37 nt withheld, positions 9416-9452]
ACCCTATCTCGGTCTATTCTTTTGATTTATAAGGGATTTTGCCGATTTCGGCCTATTGGTTAAAAAATGA
GCTGATTTAACAAAAATTTAACGCGAATTTTAACAAAATATTAACGCTTACAATTTAGGTGGCACTTTTC
GGGGAAATGTGCGCGGAACCCCTATTTGTTTATTTTTCTAAATACATTCAAATATGTATCCGCTCATGAG
ACAATAACCCTGATAAATGCTTCAATAATATTGAAAAAGGAAGAGTATGAGTATTCAACATTTCCGTGTC
GCCCTTATTCCCTTTTTTGCGGCATTTTGCCTTCCTGTTTTTGCTCACCCAGAAACGCTGGTGAAAGTAA
AAGATGCTGAAGATCAGTTGGGTGCACGAGTGGGTTACATCGAACTGGATCTCAACAGCGGTAAGATCCT
TGAGAGTTTTCGCCCCGAAGAACGTTTTCCAATGATGAGCACTTTTAAAGTTCTGCTATGTGGCGCGGTA
TTATCCCGTATTGACGCCGGGCAAGAGCAACTCGGTCGCCGCATACACTATTCTCAGAATGACTTGGTTG
AGTACTCACCAGTCACAGAAAAGCATCTTACGGATGGCATGACAGTAAGAGAATTATGCAGTGCTGCCAT
AACCATGAGTGATAACACTGCGGCCAACTTACTTCTGACAACGATCGGAGGACCGAAGGAGCTAACCGCT
TTTTTGCACAACATGGGGGATCATGTAACTCGCCTTGATCGTTGGGAACCGGAGCTGAATGAAGCCATAC
CAAACGACGAGCGTGACACCACGATGCCTGTAGCAATGGCAACAACGTTGCGCAAACTATTAACTGGCGA
ACTACTTACTCTAGCTTCCCGGCAACAATTAATAGACTGGATGGAGGCGGATAAAGTTGCAGGACCACTT
CTGCGCTCGGCCCTTCCGGCTGGCTGGTTTATTGCTGATAAATCTGGAGCCGGTGAGCGTGGGTCTCGCG
GTATCATTGCAGCACTGGGGCCAGATGGTAAGCCCTCCCGTATCGTAGTTATCTACACGACGGGGAGTCA
GGCAACTATGGATGAACGAAATAGACAGATCGCTGAGATAGGTGCCTCACTGATTAAGCATTGGTAACTG
TCAGACCAAGTTTACTCATATATACTTTAGATTGATTTAAAACTTCATTTTTAATTTAAAAGGATCTAGG
TGAAGATCCTTTTTGATAATCTCATGACCAAAATCCCTTAACGTGAGTTTTCGTTCCACTGAGCGTCAGA
CCCCGTAGAAAAGATCAAAGGATCTTCTTGAGATCCTTTTTTTCTGCGCGTAATCTGCTGCTTGCAAACA
AAAAAACCACCGCTACCAGCGGTGGTTTGTTTGCCGGATCAAGAGCTACCAACTCTTTTTCCGAAGGTAA
CTGGCTTCAGCAGAGCGCAGATACCAAATACTGTTCTTCTAGTGTAGCCGTAGTTAGGCCACCACTTCAA
GAACTCTGTAGCACCGCCTACATACCTCGCTCTGCTAATCCTGTTACCAGTGGCTGCTGCCAGTGGCGAT
AAGTCGTGTCTTACCGGGTTGGACTCAAGACGATAGTTACCGGATAAGGCGCAGCGGTCGGGCTGAACGG
GGGGTTCGTGCACACAGCCCAGCTTGGAGCGAACGACCTACACCGAACTGAGATACCTACAGCGTGAGCT
ATGAGAAAGCGCCACGCTTCCCGAAGGGAGAAAGGCGGACAGGTATCCGGTAAGCGGCAGGGTCGGAACA
GGAGAGCGCACGAGGGAGCTTCCAGGGGGAAACGCCTGGTATCTTTATAGTCCTGTCGGGTTTCGCCACC
TCTGACTTGAGCGTCGATTTTTGTGATGCTCGTCAGGGGGGCGGAGCCTATGGAAAAACGCCAGCAACGC
GGCCTTTTTACGGTTCCTGGCCTTTTGCTGGCCTTTTGCTCACATGTTCTTTCCTGCGTTATCCCCTGAT
TCTGTGGATAACCGTATTACCGCCTTTGAGTGAGCTGATACCGCTCGCCGCAGCCGAACGACCGAGCGCA
GCGAGTCAGTGAGCGAGGAAGCGGAAGAGCGCCCAATACGCAAACCGCCTCTCCCCGCGCGTTGGCCGAT
TCATTAATGCAGCTGGCACGACAGGTTTCCCGACTGGAAAGCGGGCAGTGAGCGCAACGCAATTAATGTG
AGTTAGCTCACTCATTAGGCACCCCAGGCTTTACACTTTATGCTTCCGGCTCGTATGTTGTGTGGAATT
Features (pLannotate 1.2.2; 30 found; start..end, strand, type, name):
     60..78      +  promoter       T3 promoter: promoter for bacteriophage T3 RNA polymerase
    106..332     +  promoter       RSV promoter: Rous sarcoma virus enhancer/promoter
    333..513     +  LTR            5' LTR (truncated): truncated 5' long terminal repeat (LTR) from HIV-1
    560..685     +  misc_feature   HIV-1 Ψ: packaging signal of human immunodeficiency virus type 1
    669..1032    +  CDS            HIV-1 gag (fragment): gag protein from human immunodeficiency virus 1; gag
   1178..1411    +  misc_feature   RRE: The Rev response element (RRE) of HIV-1 allows for Rev-dependent mRNA export from the nucleus to the cytoplasm.
   1821..1938    +  misc_feature   cPPT/CTS: central polypurine tract and central termination sequence of HIV-1
   2004..2070    +  CDS            small t antigen (fragment): SV40 (simian virus 40) small t antigen
   2084..2101    +  CDS            small t antigen (fragment): SV40 (simian virus 40) small t antigen
   2127..2338    +  promoter       EF-1α core promoter: core promoter for human elongation factor EF-1α
   2363..6466    +  CDS            Cas9: Cas9 (Csn1) endonuclease from the Streptococcus pyogenes Type II CRISPR/Cas system generates RNA-guided double strand breaks in DNA
   6605..7204    +  CDS            PuroR (fragment): puromycin N-acetyltransferase; pac from Streptomyces; confers resistance to puromycin
   7220..7808    +  misc_feature   WPRE: woodchuck hepatitis virus posttranscriptional regulatory element
   7804..7914    +  CDS            nef (fragment): NEF_HV1LA - Experimental evidence at protein level: Swiss-Prot protein existence level 1. Extracellular Nef protein targets CD4(+) T-lymphocytes for apoptosis by interacting with CXCR4 surface receptors. From Human immunodeficiency virus type 1 group M subtype B (isolate Lai) (HIV-1).
   7934..7960    +  CDS            Rev (fragment): human immunodeficiency virus 1 (HIV-1) Rev protein; rev; enhances nuclear export of unspliced and incompletely spliced viral mRNAs
   7964..8203    +  promoter       U6 promoter: RNA polymerase III promoter for human U6 snRNA
   8234..8309    +  misc_RNA       gRNA scaffold: guide RNA scaffold for the Streptococcus pyogenes CRISPR/Cas9 system
   8362..8542    +  LTR            5' LTR (truncated): truncated 5' long terminal repeat (LTR) from HIV-1
   8620..8741    +  polyA_signal   SV40 poly(A) signal: SV40 polyadenylation signal
   8781..8916    +  rep_origin     SV40 ori: SV40 origin of replication
   8937..8955    -  promoter       T7 promoter: promoter for bacteriophage T7 RNA polymerase
   8963..9118    +  CDS            lacZα (fragment): LacZα fragment of β-galactosidase; lacZ fragment
   9123..9551    +  rep_origin     f1 ori (sequence partly withheld): f1 bacteriophage origin of replication; arrow indicates direction of (+) strand synthesis
   9604..9708    +  promoter       AmpR promoter: bla
   9709..10569   +  CDS            AmpR: β-lactamase; bla; confers resistance to ampicillin, carbenicillin, and related antibiotics
  10740..11328   +  rep_origin     ori: high-copy-number ColE1/pMB1/pBR322/pUC origin of replication
  11511..11603   +  CDS            lacI (fragment): lac repressor; lacI; The lac repressor binds to the lac operator to inhibit transcription in E. coli. This inhibition can be relieved by adding lactose or isopropyl-β-D-thiogalactopyranoside (IPTG).
  11616..11637   +  protein_bind   CAP binding site: CAP binding activates transcription in the presence of cAMP. E. coli catabolite activator protein
  11652..11682   +  promoter       lac promoter: promoter for the E. coli lac operon
  11686..17      +  protein_bind   lac operator (fragment) (across the origin): The lac repressor binds to the lac operator to inhibit transcription in E. coli. This inhibition can be relieved by adding lactose or isopropyl-β-D-thiogalactopyranoside (IPTG). lac repressor encoded by lacI
