[The description below was written by a language model from this plasmid's Addgene catalogue record and pLannotate feature annotations shown in this document.]
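Description:
CROP_C9_Puro_VEGFA is an all-in-one lentiviral CRISPR knockout plasmid built on the CROPseq backbone, carrying both Streptococcus pyogenes Cas9 and a single guide RNA directed against the VEGFA gene. It is propagated in E. coli as a high-copy plasmid through a ColE1/pUC-type origin with ampicillin selection (AmpR under its own bla promoter). A recombination-tolerant strain is recorded for growth, as is common for LTR-containing vectors. An f1 origin, an SV40 origin and poly(A) signal, flanking T3 and T7 promoters, and lac-derived remnants are also annotated in the backbone.

The viral portion has an RSV promoter driving a truncated HIV-1 5' LTR, followed by the Ψ packaging signal with a partial gag sequence, the RRE for Rev-dependent export, and the cPPT/CTS. Downstream, an EF-1α core promoter drives Cas9, followed by a puromycin resistance coding sequence for selecting transduced mammalian cells. The roughly 140 nt between the two reading frames is not annotated, so the table does not show how they are linked. A WPRE follows to enhance expression. The human U6 promoter, guide and gRNA scaffold sit after the WPRE, immediately upstream of the second truncated LTR element. This matches the CROPseq design, in which a guide cassette placed in the 3' LTR region is copied during reverse transcription and also appears in the polyadenylated Pol II transcript, making the guide readable by RNA sequencing.

The guide was inserted by Gibson cloning. The construct is intended for producing lentivirus for VEGFA knockout, and the associated work concerns screening cancer vulnerabilities in perfusable ex vivo tissue cultures.
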