Addgene plasmid #183327: CROP_C9_Puro_VEGFA
Purpose: All-in-One CRISPRko system with a guide RNA that targets VEGFA gene
Depositing lab: Prashant Mali. Depositing organization: University of California, San Diego (UCSD). Publication: Integrated genome and tissue engineering enables screening of cancer vulnerabilities in physiologically relevant perfusable ex vivo cultures. Hu M, Lei XY, Larson JD, McAlonis M, Ford K, McDonald D, Mach K, Rusert JM, Wechsler-Reya RJ, Mali P. Biomaterials. 2022 Jan;280:121276. doi: 10.1016/j.biomaterials.2021.121276. Epub 2021 Dec 2. PubMed 34890975.
Backbone
  Vector backbone: CROPseq
  Vector type: Lentiviral
Growth in bacteria
  Bacterial resistance: Ampicillin, 100 μg/mL
  Growth temperature: 37°C
  Growth strain: NEB Stable
  Copy number: High Copy
Gene/Insert
  Gene/Insert name: VEGFA
  gRNA/shRNA sequence: GCTCTACCTCCACCATGCCA
  Species: Synthetic
  Cloning method: Gibson Cloning
Terms and licenses: Academic/Nonprofit Terms; Industry Terms: Not Available to Industry
How to cite: CROP_C9_Puro_VEGFA was a gift from Prashant Mali (Addgene plasmid # 183327 ; http://n2t.net/addgene:183327 ; RRID:Addgene_183327)
